Features (pLannotate 1.2.2; 12 found; start..end, strand, type, name):
    717..809     +  CDS            lacI (fragment): lac repressor; lacI; The lac repressor binds to the lac operator to inhibit transcription in E. coli. This inhibition can be relieved by adding lactose or isopropyl-β-D-thiogalactopyranoside (IPTG).
    864..891     -  terminator     rrnB T2 terminator: transcription terminator T2 from the E. coli rrnB gene
   1023..1066    +  terminator     rrnB T1 terminator: Escherichia coli rrnB; transcription terminator T1 from the E. coli rrnB gene
   1113..1149    -  CDS            lacZα (fragment): LacZα fragment of β-galactosidase; lacZ fragment
   1165..1261    +  protein_bind   attL1: mutant version of attL; recombination site for the Gateway® LR reaction LR Clonase™
   1294..1554    +  CDS            NS4B_CVH22: Experimental evidence at protein level: Swiss-Prot protein existence level 1. From Human coronavirus 229E (HCoV-229E).
   1586..1684    -  protein_bind   attL2: mutant version of attL; recombination site for the Gateway® LR reaction LR Clonase™
   1702..1720    -  promoter       T7 promoter: promoter for bacteriophage T7 RNA polymerase
   1910..1933    +  promoter       Pc promoter (fragment): intI1 (promoter lies within the coding sequence); class 1 integron promoter
   2109..2165    +  CDS            GmR (fragment): gentamycin acetyltransferase; aacC1; confers resistance to gentamycin
   2172..2963    +  CDS            SmR: aminoglycoside adenylyltransferase (Murphy, 1985); aadA; confers resistance to spectinomycin and streptomycin
   3056..534     +  rep_origin     ori (across the origin): high-copy-number ColE1/pMB1/pBR322/pUC origin of replication
>Addgene plasmid | pEntry_HCoV-229E-ORF4b | analyzer sequence | sequence record 327491
CTACCAGCGGTGGTTTGTTTGCCGGATCAAGAGCTACCAACTCTTTTTCCGAAGGTAACTGGCTTCAGCA
GAGCGCAGATACCAAATACTGTCCTTCTAGTGTAGCCGTAGTTAGGCCACCACTTCAAGAACTCTGTAGC
ACCGCCTACATACCTCGCTCTGCTAATCCTGTTACCAGTGGCTGCTGCCAGTGGCGATAAGTCGTGTCTT
ACCGGGTTGGACTCAAGACGATAGTTACCGGATAAGGCGCAGCGGTCGGGCTGAACGGGGGGTTCGTGCA
CACAGCCCAGCTTGGAGCGAACGACCTACACCGAACTGAGATACCTACAGCGTGAGCATTGAGAAAGCGC
CACGCTTCCCGAAGGGAGAAAGGCGGACAGGTATCCGGTAAGCGGCAGGGTCGGAACAGGAGAGCGCACG
AGGGAGCTTCCAGGGGGAAACGCCTGGTATCTTTATAGTCCTGTCGGGTTTCGCCACCTCTGACTTGAGC
GTCGATTTTTGTGATGCTCGTCAGGGGGGCGGAGCCTATGGAAAAACGCCAGCAACGCGGCCTTTTTACG
GTTCCTGGCCTTTTGCTGGCCTTTTGCTCACATGTTCTTTCCTGCGTTATCCCCTGATTCTGTGGATAAC
CGTATTACCGCCTTTGAGTGAGCTGATACCGCTCGCCGCAGCCGAACGACCGAGCGCAGCGAGTCAGTGA
GCGAGGAAGCGGAAGAGCGCCCAATACGCAAACCGCCTCTCCCCGCGCGTTGGCCGATTCATTAATGCAG
CTGGCACGACAGGTTTCCCGACTGGAAAGCGGGCAGTGAGCGCAACGCAATTAATACGCGTACCGCTAGC
CAGGAAGAGTTTGTAGAAACGCAAAAAGGCCATCCGTCAGGATGGCCTTCTGCTTAGTTTGATGCCTGGC
AGTTTATGGCGGGCGTCCTGCCCGCCACCCTCCGGGCCGTTGCTTCACAACGTTCAAATCCGCTCCCGGC
GGATTTGTCCTACTCAGGAGAGCGTTCACCGACAAACAACAGATAAAACGAAAGGCCCAGTCTTCCGACT
GAGCCTTTCGTTTTATTTGATGCCTGGCAGTTCCCTACTCTCGCGTTAACGCTAGCATGGATGTTTTCCC
AGTCACGACGTTGTAAAACGACGGCCAGTCTTAAGCTCGGGCCCCAAATAATGATTTTATTTTGACTGAT
AGTGACCTGTTCGTTGCAACAAATTGATGAGCAATGCTTTTTTATAATGCCAACTTTGTACAAAAAAGCA
GAAGGGCCGTCAAGGCCAGGATCCATGGGATCCCAAGGTAAGTGTTGGTTTCTTGAAAATAAGGCTCTGA
AACCATTCGTTTGTTTTTACGGAGGGGATCAATTCCTTTACATAGGCGACAGAATTGTTTCTTATTTCTC
AACTAACGACTTGTACGTTGCTCTTAGAGGACGTATTGATAAAGACCTCAGCCTTTCTAGAAAGGTTGAG
TTATATAACGGTGAATGTGTATACTTGTTTTGTGAACACCCAGCTGTTGGAATAGTCAACACAGATTTCA
AATTAGAAATCCACCTTAATTAAGACGCGATCGCGGCCTCATGGGCCCAGCTTTCTTGTACAAAGTTGGC
ATTATAAAAAATAATTGCTCATCAATTTGTTGCAACGAACAGGTCACTATCAGTCAAAATAAAATCATTA
TTTGCCATCCAGCTGATATCCCCTATAGTGAGTCGTATTACATGGTCATAGCTGTTTCCTGGCAGCTCTG
GCCCGTGTCTCAAAATCTCTGATGTTACATTGCACAAGATAAAAATATATCATCATGCCTCCTCTAGACC
AGCCAGGACAGAAATGCCTCGACTTCGCTGCTGCCCAAGGTTGCCGGGTGACGCACACCGTGGAAACGGA
TGAAGGCACGAACCCAGTGGACATAAGCCTGTTCGGTTCGTAAGCTGTAATGCAAGTAGCGTATGCGCTC
ACGCAACTGGTCCAGAACCTTGACCGAACGCAGCGGTGGTAACGGCGCAGTGGCGGTTTTCATGGCTTGT
TATGACTGTTTTTTTGGGGTACAGTCTATGCCTCGGGCATCCAAGCAGCAAGCGCGTTACGCCGTGGGTC
GATGTTTGATGTTATGGAGCAGCAACGATGTTACGCAGCAGGGCAGTCGCCCTAAAACAAAGTTAAACAT
CATGAGGGAAGCGGTGATCGCCGAAGTATCGACTCAACTATCAGAGGTAGTTGGCGTCATCGAGCGCCAT
CTCGAACCGACGTTGCTGGCCGTACATTTGTACGGCTCCGCAGTGGATGGCGGCCTGAAGCCACACAGTG
ATATTGATTTGCTGGTTACGGTGACCGTAAGGCTTGATGAAACAACGCGGCGAGCTTTGATCAACGACCT
TTTGGAAACTTCGGCTTCCCCTGGAGAGAGCGAGATTCTCCGCGCTGTAGAAGTCACCATTGTTGTGCAC
GACGACATCATTCCGTGGCGTTATCCAGCTAAGCGCGAACTGCAATTTGGAGAATGGCAGCGCAATGACA
TTCTTGCAGGTATCTTCGAGCCAGCCACGATCGACATTGATCTGGCTATCTTGCTGACAAAAGCAAGAGA
ACATAGCGTTGCCTTGGTAGGTCCAGCGGCGGAGGAACTCTTTGATCCGGTTCCTGAACAGGATCTATTT
GAGGCGCTAAATGAAACCTTAACGCTATGGAACTCGCCGCCCGACTGGGCTGGCGATGAGCGAAATGTAG
TGCTTACGTTGTCCCGCATTTGGTACAGCGCAGTAACCGGCAAAATCGCGCCGAAGGATGTCGCTGCCGA
CTGGGCAATGGAGCGCCTGCCGGCCCAGTATCAGCCCGTCATACTTGAAGCTAGACAGGCTTATCTTGGA
CAAGAAGAAGATCGCTTGGCCTCGCGCGCAGATCAGTTGGAAGAATTTGTCCACTACGTGAAAGGCGAGA
TCACCAAGGTAGTCGGCAAATAACCCTCGAGCCACCCATGACCAAAATCCCTTAACGTGAGTTACGCGTC
GTTCCACTGAGCGTCAGACCCCGTAGAAAAGATCAAAGGATCTTCTTGAGATCCTTTTTTTCTGCGCGTA
ATCTGCTGCTTGCAAACAAAAAAACCACCG
